>Addgene plasmid #218236 | pAAV-synmiR-3-mRuby-Pro-EGFP-8×16 | addgene full sequence | sequence record 494334 | Addgene NGS Result
TGAGTGATAACACTGCGGCCAACTTACTTCTGACAACGATCGGAGGACCGAAGGAGCTAACCGCTTTTTT
GCACAACATGGGGGATCATGTAACTCGCCTTGATCGTTGGGAACCGGAGCTGAATGAAGCCATACCAAAC
GACGAGCGTGACACCACGATGCCTGTAGCAATGGCAACAACGTTGCGCAAACTATTAACTGGCGAACTAC
TTACTCTAGCTTCCCGGCAACAATTAATAGACTGGATGGAGGCGGATAAAGTTGCAGGACCACTTCTGCG
CTCGGCCCTTCCGGCTGGCTGGTTTATTGCTGATAAATCTGGAGCCGGTGAGCGTGGGTCTCGCGGTATC
ATTGCAGCACTGGGGCCAGATGGTAAGCCCTCCCGTATCGTAGTTATCTACACGACGGGGAGTCAGGCAA
CTATGGATGAACGAAATAGACAGATCGCTGAGATAGGTGCCTCACTGATTAAGCATTGGTAACTGTCAGA
CCAAGTTTACTCATATATACTTTAGATTGATTTAAAACTTCATTTTTAATTTAAAAGGATCTAGGTGAAG
ATCCTTTTTGATAATCTCATGACCAAAATCCCTTAACGTGAGTTTTCGTTCCACTGAGCGTCAGACCCCG
TAGAAAAGATCAAAGGATCTTCTTGAGATCCTTTTTTTCTGCGCGTAATCTGCTGCTTGCAAACAAAAAA
ACCACCGCTACCAGCGGTGGTTTGTTTGCCGGATCAAGAGCTACCAACTCTTTTTCCGAAGGTAACTGGC
TTCAGCAGAGCGCAGATACCAAATACTGTTCTTCTAGTGTAGCCGTAGTTAGGCCACCACTTCAAGAACT
CTGTAGCACCGCCTACATACCTCGCTCTGCTAATCCTGTTACCAGTGGCTGCTGCCAGTGGCGATAAGTC
GTGTCTTACCGGGTTGGACTCAAGACGATAGTTACCGGATAAGGCGCAGCGGTCGGGCTGAACGGGGGGT
TCGTGCACACAGCCCAGCTTGGAGCGAACGACCTACACCGAACTGAGATACCTACAGCGTGAGCTATGAG
AAAGCGCCACGCTTCCCGAAGGGAGAAAGGCGGACAGGTATCCGGTAAGCGGCAGGGTCGGAACAGGAGA
GCGCACGAGGGAGCTTCCAGGGGGAAACGCCTGGTATCTTTATAGTCCTGTCGGGTTTCGCCACCTCTGA
CTTGAGCGTCGATTTTTGTGATGCTCGTCAGGGGGGCGGAGCCTATGGAAAAACGCCAGCAACGCGGCCT
TTTTACGGTTCCTGGCCTTTTGCTGGCCTTTTGCTCACATGTCCTGCAGGCAGCTGCGCGCTCGCTCGCT
CACTGAGGCCGCCCGGGCGTCGGGCGACCTTTGGTCGCCCGGCCTCAGTGAGCGAGCGAGCGCGCAGAGA
GGGAGTGGCCAACTCCATCACTAGGGGTTCCTGCGGCCGCACGCGTCACACAAAAAACCAACACACAGAT
CTAATGAAAATAAAGATCTTTTATTATTTCTTCCACAAGCCTGCAGGAAAAAGAAAGAGGATGAATGGTC
AGGAAAAGTGATTTAATTTATACCATTTTAATTCAGCTTTGTAAAAATGTATCAAAGAGATAGCAAGGTA
TTCAGTTTTAGTAAACAAGATAATTGCTCGAATTCTAGCCCCTTGAAGTCCGAGGCAGTAGGCATGAGAA
GTTTATAATATCTTGATACATCTGTGGCTTCACTATCAAGATATTATAAACTTCTCGCGCTCACTGTCAA
CAGCAATATACCTTCTCGAGCCTTCTGTTGGGTTAAGAAGTCGAAGTAATCCCAGCAAGTGTTTCCAAGA
TGTGCAGGCAACGATTCTGTAAAGTACTGAAGCCTCATTCAAACTTACCTGCTACTTATATAGCTCGTCC
ATGCCACCACCAAGGTTGCTGTATTTGGCAACTGCCACTTCTCTTTGCACTACGTAGGTTTCATTGTCAC
TCTCCTCGATCCTTTCCAGGCGGTGATCAACGGCATGGACACCGGGCATCTTGATGTTCCCGACGGTCTT
TTTTGACCTGTAAGTTGTCACGAAGTTGCAGTGCAGATGGCCACCACCATCAACTTTCAGTGCGATGTCA
GTGTATCCTCTCAGACCACCATCTGCTGGATACATCATCTCTGTATTAGGCTCCCAACCCTTGGTCTTCT
TCTGCATCACGGGACCATTGGAGGGAAAGTTTACCCCTCTGACCTTGACGTTGTAGACGAGCTCGCCATC
CTCAAGGCTGGTGTCCTGCGTGACGGTGACGACTCCACCATCTTCGTATCTCGTAACTCTTTCCCAAGTA
AAACCCTCAGGAAAGGACTGTTTAAAGAAATCAGGGATGTCGGCCGGGTACTTGATAAAGGTACGGCTGC
CATACATGAACGACGTGGCAAGAATGTCAAAGGCAAATGGCAGGGGTCCTCCCTCGATGACTTTGATCCT
CATGGTTTGCACTCCCTCGTACGGTCTGCCTTCTCCTTCACCTGTGCATTTGAATTGGTGGCCGTTGACC
GAACCTTCCATGACCACCTTCATACGCATATTTTCCTTGATCAGCTCTTCGCCCTTAGACACCATGGTGG
CGTCGACTCACGACACCTGTGTTCTGGCGGCAAACCCGTTGCGAAAAAGAACGTTCACGGCGACTACTGC
ACTTATATACGGTTCTCCCCCACCCTCGGGAAAAAGGCGGAGCCAGTACACGACATCACTTTCCCAGTTT
ACCCCGCGCCACCTTCTCTAGGCACCGGTTCAATTGCCGACCCCTCCCCCCAACTTCTCGGGGACTGTGG
GCGATGTGCGCTCTGCCCACTGACGGGCACCGGAGCCCTATGACTTGCATAGCTGCGTATGGCGTTACAT
AACTTACGGTAAATGGCCCGCCTGGCTGACCGCCCAACGACCCCCGCCCATTGACGTCAATAATGACGTA
TGTTCCCATAGTAACGCCAATAGGGACTTTCCATTGACGTCAATGGGTGGAGTATTTACGGTAAACTGCC
CACTTGGCAGTACATCAAGTGTATCATATGCCAAGTACGCCCCCTATTGACGTCAATGACGGTAAATGGC
CCGCCTGGCATTATGCCCAGTACATGACCTTATGGGACTTTCCTACTTGGCAGTACATCTACGTATTAGT
CATCGCTATTACCATGAATTGAGGGCGTCACCGCTAAGGCTCCGCCCCAGCCTGGGCTCCACAACCAATG
AAGGGTAATCTCGACAAAGAGCAAGGGGTGGGGCGCGGGCGCGCAGGTGCAGCAGCACACAGGCTGGTCG
GGAGGGCGGGGCGCGACGTCTGCCGTGCGGGGTCCCGGCATCGGTTGCGCGCGCGCTCCCTCCTCTCGGA
GAGAGGGCTGTGGTAAAACCCGTCCGGAAACCACTTAAGCTTCGCCACCATGGTGAGCAAGGGCGAGGAG
CTGTTCACCGGGGTGGTGCCCATCCTGGTCGAGCTGGACGGCGACGTAAACGGCCACAAGTTCAGCGTGT
CCGGCGAGGGCGAGGGCGATGCCACCTACGGCAAGCTGACCCTGAAGTTCATCTGCACCACCGGCAAGCT
GCCCGTGCCCTGGCCCACCCTCGTGACCACCCTGACCTACGGCGTGCAGTGCTTCAGCCGCTACCCCGAC
CACATGAAGCAGCACGACTTCTTCAAGTCCGCCATGCCCGAAGGCTACGTCCAGGAGCGCACCATCTTCT
TCAAGGACGACGGCAACTACAAGACCCGCGCCGAGGTGAAGTTCGAGGGCGACACCCTGGTGAACCGCAT
CGAGCTGAAGGGCATCGACTTCAAGGAGGACGGCAACATCCTGGGGCACAAGCTGGAGTACAACTACAAC
AGCCACAACGTCTATATCATGGCCGACAAGCAGAAGAACGGCATCAAGGTGAACTTCAAGATCCGCCACA
ACATCGAGGACGGCAGCGTGCAGCTCGCCGACCACTACCAGCAGAACACCCCCATCGGCGACGGCCCCGT
GCTGCTGCCCGACAACCACTACCTGAGCACCCAGTCCGCCCTGAGCAAAGACCCCAACGAGAAGCGCGAT
CACATGGTCCTGCTGGAGTTCGTGACCGCCGCCGGGATCACTCTCGGCATGGACGAGCTGTACAAGTAGT
TCTTTGATCTTTGTTTATAATATCTTGATACAACAATTTCTTTGTTTATAATATCTTGATAATCACTTGT
CTTTGTTTATAATATCTTGATACAACTGGATCTTTGTTTATAATATCTTGATAACTAGTTCTTTGATCTT
TGTTTATAATATCTTGATACAACAATTTCTTTGTTTATAATATCTTGATAATCACTTGTCTTTGTTTATA
ATATCTTGATACAACTGGATCTTTGTTTATAATATCTTGATAAGGGCCCATCGATACCGAGCGCTAGCAA
CTTGTTTATTGCAGCTTATAATGGTTACAAATAAAGCAATAGCATCACAAATTTCACAAATAAAGCATTT
TTTTCACTGCATTCTAGTTGTGGTTTGTCCAAACTCATCAATGTATCTTATCATGTCTGCGGACCGAGCG
GCCGCAGGAACCCCTAGTGATGGAGTTGGCCACTCCCTCTCTGCGCGCTCGCTCGCTCACTGAGGCCGGG
CGACCAAAGGTCGCCCGACGCCCGGGCTTTGCCCGGGCGGCCTCAGTGAGCGAGCGAGCGCGCAGCTGCC
TGCAGGGGCGCCTGATGCGGTATTTTCTCCTTACGCATCTGTGCGGTATTTCACACCGCATA
[95 nt withheld, positions 4753-4847]
T
[46 nt withheld, positions 4849-4894]
C
[141 nt withheld, positions 4896-5036]
CCTTTGACGTTGGAGTCCACGTTCTTT
[37 nt withheld, positions 5064-5100]
ACTCTATCTCGGGCTATTCTTTTGATTTATAAGGGATTTTGCCGATTTCGGTCTATTGGTTAAAAAATGA
GCTGATTTAACAAAAATTTAACGCGAATTTTAACAAAATATTAACGTTTACAATTTTATGGTGCACTCTC
AGTACAATCTGCTCTGATGCCGCATAGTTAAGCCAGCCCCGACACCCGCCAACACCCGCTGACGCGCCCT
GACGGGCTTGTCTGCTCCCGGCATCCGCTTACAGACAAGCTGTGACCGTCTCCGGGAGCTGCATGTGTCA
GAGGTTTTCACCGTCATCACCGAAACGCGCGAGACGAAAGGGCCTCGTGATACGCCTATTTTTATAGGTT
AATGTCATGATAATAATGGTTTCTTAGACGTCAGGTGGCACTTTTCGGGGAAATGTGCGCGGAACCCCTA
TTTGTTTATTTTTCTAAATACATTCAAATATGTATCCGCTCATGAGACAATAACCCTGATAAATGCTTCA
ATAATATTGAAAAAGGAAGAGTATGAGTATTCAACATTTCCGTGTCGCCCTTATTCCCTTTTTTGCGGCA
TTTTGCCTTCCTGTTTTTGCTCACCCAGAAACGCTGGTGAAAGTAAAAGATGCTGAAGATCAGTTGGGTG
CACGAGTGGGTTACATCGAACTGGATCTCAACAGCGGTAAGATCCTTGAGAGTTTTCGCCCCGAAGAACG
TTTTCCAATGATGAGCACTTTTAAAGTTCTGCTATGTGGCGCGGTATTATCCCTTATTGACGCCGGGCAA
GAGCAACTCGGTCGCCGCATACACTATTCTCAGAATGACTTGGTTGAGTACTCACCAGTCACAGAAAAGC
ATCTTACGGATGGCATGACAGTAAGAGAATTATGCAGTGCTGCCATAACCA
Features (pLannotate 1.2.2; 18 found; start..end, strand, type, name):
    653..1241    +  rep_origin     ori: high-copy-number ColE1/pMB1/pBR322/pUC origin of replication
   1314..1341    +  repeat_region  AAV2 ITR (fragment): inverted terminal repeat of adeno-associated virus serotype 2 inverted
   1370..1397    +  repeat_region  AAV2 ITR (fragment): inverted terminal repeat of adeno-associated virus serotype 2 inverted
   1447..1495    -  polyA_signal   poly(A) signal: synthetic polyadenylation signal
   1545..1671    -  ncRNA          3' miR-30a: sequence downstream of the 71-nt precursor of the human miR-30a microRNA (Zeng et al., 2002) miRNA
   1875..2585    -  CDS            mRuby3: mRuby3 is a basic (constitutively fluorescent) red fluorescent protein published in 2016, derived from Entacmaea quadricolor. It has low acid sensitivity.
   2607..2818    -  promoter       EF-1α core promoter: core promoter for human elongation factor EF-1α
   2863..3166    +  enhancer       CMV enhancer: human cytomegalovirus immediate early enhancer
   3167..3342    +  promoter       Mecp2 promoter (fragment): promoter for selective expression in neurons (Adachi et al., 2005; Gray et al., 2011)
   3410..4126    +  CDS            EGFP: EGFP is a basic (constitutively fluorescent) green fluorescent protein published in 1996, derived from Aequorea victoria. It is reported to be a rapidly-maturing weak dimer with moderate acid sensitivity.
   4409..4530    +  polyA_signal   SV40 poly(A) signal: SV40 polyadenylation signal
   4556..4696    +  repeat_region  AAV2 ITR: inverted terminal repeat of adeno-associated virus serotype 2 inverted
   4701..4752    -  misc_feature   bom (fragment): basis of mobility region from pBR322
   4771..5226    +  rep_origin     f1 ori (sequence partly withheld): f1 bacteriophage origin of replication; arrow indicates direction of (+) strand synthesis
   5227..5276    -  misc_feature   bom (fragment): basis of mobility region from pBR322
   5378..5413    -  CDS            rop (fragment): Rop protein, which maintains plasmids at low copy number; rop
   5508..5612    +  promoter       AmpR promoter: bla
   5613..482     +  CDS            AmpR (across the origin): β-lactamase; bla; confers resistance to ampicillin, carbenicillin, and related antibiotics
