[The description below was written by a language model from this plasmid's Addgene catalogue record and pLannotate feature annotations shown in this document.]
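Description:
pAAV-synmiR-3-mRuby-Pro-EGFP-8×16 is a 5,991 bp AAV transfer plasmid for mammalian expression, built on a pAAV backbone and carrying a synthetic microRNA-based dosage compensation circuit that regulates EGFP. It is maintained in bacteria through a high-copy ColE1/pUC-type origin and an ampicillin resistance gene (β-lactamase with its own promoter). The backbone also contains an f1 phage origin. The payload lies between AAV2 inverted terminal repeats, which allow the cassette to be packaged into recombinant AAV particles. The annotation detects one complete ITR downstream of the cassette and only short ITR fragments on the upstream side, which may reflect the difficulty of sequencing and annotating these repeats rather than their true state.

The insert consists of two divergently oriented transcription units. On the reverse strand, an EF-1α core promoter drives mRuby3, followed by a synthetic microRNA (synmiR-3) embedded in a miR-30a-derived scaffold and a synthetic polyadenylation signal, so red fluorescence marks expression of the transcript that yields the miRNA. On the forward strand, a CMV enhancer fused to a Mecp2 promoter fragment drives EGFP, terminated by an SV40 poly(A) signal. According to the insert name, the region between EGFP and the poly(A) carries synmiR-3 response elements (MRE3, "8×16"). These are not annotated in the feature table, and the record does not explain the meaning of the 8×16 designation. Because miRNA and target are encoded on the same DNA, both rise together with copy number. This forms an incoherent feedforward arrangement intended to buffer EGFP output against variation in gene dosage following transfection or AAV delivery.
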