Addgene plasmid #218236: pAAV-synmiR-3-mRuby-Pro-EGFP-8×16
Purpose: Expresses EGFP in mammalian cells regulated by a synthetic microRNA-based dosage compensation circuit
Depositing lab: Michael Elowitz. Depositing organization: California Institute of Technology.
Backbone
  Vector backbone: pAAV
  Backbone size w/o insert (bp): 3048
  Total vector size (bp): 5991
  Vector type: Mammalian Expression, AAV, Synthetic Biology
Growth in bacteria
  Bacterial resistance: Ampicillin, 100 μg/mL
  Growth temperature: 37°C
  Growth strain: NEB Stable
  Copy number: High Copy
Gene/Insert
  Gene/Insert name: synPolyA-synmiR3-mRuby-EF1a-CMVe_MeP-EGFP-MRE3_8×16
  Species: H. sapiens (human)
  Cloning method: Restriction Enzyme; 5′ cloning site MluI (not destroyed); 3′ cloning site PspOMI (not destroyed)
  Sequencing primers: 5′ pBR322ori-F; 3′ SV40pA-R
Terms and licenses: Academic/Nonprofit Terms; Industry Terms: Not Available to Industry
How to cite: pAAV-synmiR-3-mRuby-Pro-EGFP-8×16 was a gift from Michael Elowitz (Addgene plasmid # 218236 ; http://n2t.net/addgene:218236 ; RRID:Addgene_218236)
